>Addgene plasmid #172468 | pCS2+-wbp2nlY282F | addgene full sequence | sequence record 342774 | Addgene NGS Result
CGCCATTCTGCCTGGGGACGTCGGAGCAAGCTTGATTTAGGTGACACTATAGAATACAAGCTACTTGTTC
TTTTTGCAGGATCCCATCGATTAAAGCAACTCCATTCCAGCAATTACTGAGTAGTGCGCAGGGAGAAGTT
GAAGGCTTTAGTGCGAGATGTCACTCAATAAGGACCACTCTCAGGGGGCCGGGATCATTGTCAGCAACGG
GGAGAGTATTCTCAGACAGTGTAAAGATGTGGAACTGTCCTTCAGCGATATGTCTCACAAATCAGAAGCA
TTCAGAGGCACAAAGAAAGGATCGCTATTTCTCACCGCTTACAGGGTGATCTTCCTAAACAAGGGGAAGG
ATCCCATGATGTCCTTTAATATGCCATTCTACATGATGAAAGGATGCTCCATAGAACAGCCAGTGTTCTC
TGCCAACTACATCAAGGGAACCATCAGTGCTGAACCTGGAGGTGGCTGGGAGGGTCAAGCCTCTTTTAAA
ATTACATTTAATAGTGGAGGTGCTATTGAATTTGGACAAATCATGTTCAAAATGGCAACTTGTGCTTCCA
GAACCCCTCCTGTTCCTCATGCTGCATATGGATACACACCTGCTCCAGGAGGCTATGCACATGGCGGGTA
CCCTCCAGCTCCAGGAATATATACACCCCCACCCCAACCATCAGGCCCTTATCCATATGGACCCCCTGCT
ATGAATGGATATGGACCACCTCCAAATCCTATGGGATACCCGTATGCTCCACCAGCAGGACCTGGCATGT
ATCCACCCCCTCCTGAAATGAATCCCATTTACATGGCTCCTCCACCACCTTATCCTGGACCCCCCTACAA
TGGGACCCCCTACAATGGAACCCCAGCACCTTCTGCTCCCACTGGATGCATGAATGCTGGTATGCCTGGA
GGTAGCAAAGCTGCAGAAGCTGCATCCAGTGCGTATTATAACCCAGCTGACCCTCACAATGTCTATATGC
CTATGGATCGTCCTCCTCCATTCGCTCCAAATGATGATAAAAAGAACAATTAACTCGAGCCTCTAGAACT
ATAGTGAGTCGTATTACGTAGATCCAGACATGATAAGATACATTGATGAGTTTGGACAAACCACAACTAG
AATGCAGTGAAAAAAATGCTTTATTTGTGAAATTTGTGATGCTATTGCTTTATTTGTAACCATTATAAGC
TGCAATAAACAAGTTAACAACAACAATTGCATTCATTTTATGTTTCAGGTTCAGGGGGAGGTGTGGGAGG
TTTTTTAATTCGCGGCCGCGGCGCCAATGCATTGGGCCCGGTACCCAGCTTTTGTTCCCTTTAGTGAGGG
TTAATTGCGCGCTTGGCGTAATCATGGTCATAGCTGTTTCCTGTGTGAAATTGTTATCCGCTCACAATTC
CACACAACATACGAGCCGGGAGCATAAAGTGTAAAGCCTGGGGTGCCTAATGAGTGAGCTAACTCACATT
AATTGCGTTGCGCTCACTGCCCGCTTTCCAGTCGGGAAACCTGTCGTGCCAGCTGCATTAATGAATCGGC
CAACGCGCGGGGAGAGGCGGTTTGCGTATTGGGCGCTCTTCCGCTTCCTCGCTCACTGACTCGCTGCGCT
CGGTCGTTCGGCTGCGGCGAGCGGTATCAGCTCACTCAAAGGCGGTAATACGGTTATCCACAGAATCAGG
GGATAACGCAGGAAAGAACATGTGAGCAAAAGGCCAGCAAAAGGCCAGGAACCGTAAAAAGGCCGCGTTG
CTGGCGTTTTTCCATAGGCTCCGCCCCCCTGACGAGCATCACAAAAATCGACGCTCAAGTCAGAGGTGGC
GAAACCCGACAGGACTATAAAGATACCAGGCGTTTCCCCCTGGAAGCTCCCTCGTGCGCTCTCCTGTTCC
GACCCTGCCGCTTACCGGATACCTGTCCGCCTTTCTCCCTTCGGGAAGCGTGGCGCTTTCTCATAGCTCA
CGCTGTAGGTATCTCAGTTCGGTGTAGGTCGTTCGCTCCAAGCTGGGCTGTGTGCACGAACCCCCCGTTC
AGCCCGACCGCTGCGCCTTATCCGGTAACTATCGTCTTGAGTCCAACCCGGTAAGACACGACTTATCGCC
ACTGGCAGCAGCCACTGGTAACAGGATTAGCAGAGCGAGGTATGTAGGCGGTGCTACAGAGTTCTTGAAG
TGGTGGCCTAACTACGGCTACACTAGAAGAACAGTATTTGGTATCTGCGCTCTGCTGAAGCCAGTTACCT
TCGGAAAAAGAGTTGGTAGCTCTTGATCCGGCAAACAAACCACCGCTGGTAGCGGTGGTTTTTTTGTTTG
CAAGCAGCAGATTACGCGCAGAAAAAAAGGATCTCAAGAAGATCCTTTGATCTTTTCTACGGGGTCTGAC
GCTCAGTGGAACGAAAACTCACGTTAAGGGATTTTGGTCATGAGATTATCAAAAAGGATCTTCACCTAGA
TCCTTTTAAATTAAAAATGAAGTTTTAAATCAATCTAAAGTATATATGAGTAAACTTGGTCTGACAGTTA
CCAATGCTTAATCAGTGAGGCACCTATCTCAGCGATCTGTCTATTTCGTTCATCCATAGTTGCCTGACTC
CCCGTCGTGTAGATAACTACGATACGGGAGGGCTTACCATCTGGCCCCAGTGCTGCAATGATACCGCGAG
ACCCACGCTCACCGGCTCCAGATTTATCAGCAATAAACCAGCCAGCCGGAAGGGCCGAGCGCAGAAGTGG
TCCTGCAACTTTATCCGCCTCCATCCAGTCTATTAATTGTTGCCGGGAAGCTAGAGTAAGTAGTTCGCCA
GTTAATAGTTTGCGCAACGTTGTTGCCATTGCTACAGGCATCGTGGTGTCACGCTCGTCGTTTGGTATGG
CTTCATTCAGCTCCGGTTCCCAACGATCAAGGCGAGTTACATGATCCCCCATGTTGTGCAAAAAAGCGGT
TAGCTCCTTCGGTCCTCCGATCGTTGTCAGAAGTAAGTTGGCCGCAGTGTTATCACTCATGGTTATGGCA
GCACTGCATAATTCTCTTACTGTCATGCCATCCGTAAGATGCTTTTCTGTGACTGGTGAGTACTCAACCA
AGTCATTCTGAGAATAGTGTATGCGGCGACCGAGTTGCTCTTGCCCGGCGTCAATACGGGATAATACCGC
GCCACATAGCAGAACTTTAAAAGTGCTCATCATTGGAAAACGTTCTTCGGGGCGAAAACTCTCAAGGATC
TTACCGCTGTTGAGATCCAGTTCGATGTAACCCACTCGTGCACCCAACTGATCTTCAGCATCTTTTACTT
TCACCAGCGTTTCTGGGTGAGCAAAAACAGGAAGGCAAAATGCCGCAAAAAAGGGAATAAGGGCGACACG
GAAATGTTGAATACTCATACTCTTCCTTTTTCAATATTATTGAAGCATTTATCAGGGTTATTGTCTCATG
AGCGGATACATATTTGAATGTATTTAGAAAAATAAACAAATAGGGGTTCCGCGCACATTTCCCCGAAAAG
TGCCACCTAAATTGTAAGCGTTAATATTTTGTTAAAATTCGCGTTAAATTTTTGTTAAATCAGCTCATTT
TTTAACCAATAGGCCGAAATCGGCAAAATCCCTTATAAATCAAAAGAATAGACCGAGATAGGGT
[37 nt withheld, positions 3635-3671]
AAAGAACGTGGACTCCAACGTCAAAGG
[49 nt withheld, positions 3699-3747]
T
[91 nt withheld, positions 3749-3839]
G
[124 nt withheld, positions 3841-3964]
CCCATTCGCCATTCAGGCTGCGCAACTGTTGGGAAGGGCGATCGGTGCGGGCCTCTTCGCTATTACGCCA
GTCGACCGCCAATTCAATATGGCGTATATGGACTCATGCCAATTCAATATGGTGGATCTGGACCTGTGCC
AATTCAATATGGCGTATATGGACTCGTGCCAATTCAATATGGTGGATCTGGACCCCAGCCAATTCAATAT
GGCCCTATGCCAATATGGCTATTGGCCAGGTTCAATACTATGTATTGGCCCTATGCCATATAGTATTCCA
TATATGGGTTTTCCTATTGACGTAGATAGCCCCTCCCAATGGGCGGTCCCATATACCATATATGGGGCTT
CCTAATACCGCCCATAGCCACTCCCCCATTGACGTCAATGGTCTCTATATATGGTCTTTCCTATTGACGT
CATATGGGCGGTCCTATTGACGTATATGGCGCCTCCCCCATTGACGTCAATTACGGTAAATGGCCCGCCT
GGCTCAATGCCCATTGACGTCAATAGGACCACCCACCATTGACGTCAATGGGATGGCTCATTGCCCATTC
ATATCCGTTCTCACGCCCCCTATTGACGTCAATGACGGTAAATGGCCCACTTGGCAGTACATCAATATCT
ATTAATAGTAACTTGGCAAGTACATTACTATTGGAAGTACGCCAGGGTACATTGGCAGTACTCCCATTGA
CGTCAATGGCGGTAAATGGCCCGCGATGGCTGCCAAGTACATCCCCATTGACGTCAATGGGGAGGGGCAA
TGACGCAAATGGGCGTTCCATTGACGTAAATGGGCGGTAGGCGTGCCTAATGGGAGGTCTATATAAGCAA
TGCTCGTTTAGGGAAC
Features (pLannotate 1.2.2; 16 found; start..end, strand, type, name):
     35..53      +  promoter       SP6 promoter: promoter for bacteriophage SP6 RNA polymerase
    158..571     +  CDS            WBP2NL (fragment): WBP2L_HUMAN - Also known as PAWP. Experimental evidence at protein level: Swiss-Prot protein existence level 1. May play a role in meotic resumption and pronuclear formation, mediated by a WW domain-signaling pathway during fertilization. From Homo sapiens (Human).
   1049..1066    -  promoter       T7 promoter (fragment): promoter for bacteriophage T7 RNA polymerase
   1071..1205    -  polyA_signal   SV40 poly(A) signal: SV40 polyadenylation signal
   1318..1336    -  promoter       T3 promoter: promoter for bacteriophage T3 RNA polymerase
   1381..1397    -  protein_bind   lac operator: The lac repressor binds to the lac operator to inhibit transcription in E. coli. This inhibition can be relieved by adding lactose or isopropyl-β-D-thiogalactopyranoside (IPTG). lac repressor encoded by lacI
   1405..1435    -  promoter       lac promoter: promoter for the E. coli lac operon
   1450..1471    -  protein_bind   CAP binding site: CAP binding activates transcription in the presence of cAMP. E. coli catabolite activator protein
   1484..1576    -  CDS            lacI (fragment): lac repressor; lacI; The lac repressor binds to the lac operator to inhibit transcription in E. coli. This inhibition can be relieved by adding lactose or isopropyl-β-D-thiogalactopyranoside (IPTG).
   1759..2347    -  rep_origin     ori: high-copy-number ColE1/pMB1/pBR322/pUC origin of replication
   2518..3378    -  CDS            AmpR: β-lactamase; bla; confers resistance to ampicillin, carbenicillin, and related antibiotics
   3379..3483    -  promoter       AmpR promoter: bla
   3536..3964    -  rep_origin     f1 ori (sequence partly withheld): f1 bacteriophage origin of replication; arrow indicates direction of (+) strand synthesis
   3969..4035    -  CDS            lacZα (fragment): LacZα fragment of β-galactosidase; lacZ fragment
   4042..4177    +  promoter       CMV IE94 promoter (fragment): enhancer/promoter region of simian cytomegalovirus major immediate early transcription unit IE94
   4169..4820    +  promoter       CMV IE94 promoter (fragment): enhancer/promoter region of simian cytomegalovirus major immediate early transcription unit IE94
