[The description below was written by a language model from this plasmid's Addgene catalogue record and pLannotate feature annotations shown in this document.]
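Description:
pCS2+-wbp2nlY282F is a Xenopus expression plasmid built on the pCS2+ backbone and carrying a point-mutant form of the Xenopus laevis wbp2nl gene. The untagged coding sequence was inserted between the ClaI and XhoI sites, both of which are retained. It carries a tyrosine-to-phenylalanine substitution at residue 282, intended to affect potential phosphorylation within the protein's WW-interaction domain. The automated annotation recognises part of the insert only by similarity to the human WBP2NL/PAWP protein, which fits a frog orthologue.

The insert lies downstream of the simian CMV IE94 enhancer/promoter and an SP6 promoter, and upstream of an SV40 polyadenylation signal. This is the usual pCS2+ layout. SP6 allows in vitro synthesis of sense mRNA, typically for microinjection into embryos, while the CMV IE94 element can drive expression directly from plasmid DNA in vertebrate cells. Partial T7 and complete T3 promoter sequences flank the polyadenylation signal in the opposite orientation. The depositor notes a 199 bp deletion in the CMV IE94 promoter relative to the reference backbone, with unknown functional effect. The promoter accordingly appears as two fragments in the feature table. This deletion largely accounts for the sequenced record being 4,820 nt rather than the catalogued total of 5,046 bp.

The plasmid is propagated in E. coli from a high-copy ColE1/pUC-type origin with ampicillin selection through β-lactamase. An f1 origin and remnants of the lac region are also present. The record supports its use for comparing the mutant with wild-type Wbp2nl in studies of neural and non-neural ectodermal fate specification.
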