Addgene plasmid #172468: pCS2+-wbp2nlY282F
Purpose: expresses protein with one aa substitution to affect potential phosphorylation in WW-interaction domain
Depositing lab: Sally Moody. Depositing organization: George Washington University. Publication: Wbp2nl has a developmental role in establishing neural and non-neural ectodermal fates. Marchak A, Grant PA, Neilson KM, Datta Majumdar H, Yaklichkin S, Johnson D, Moody SA. Dev Biol. 2017 Sep 1;429(1):213-224. doi: 10.1016/j.ydbio.2017.06.025. Epub 2017 Jun 27. PubMed 28663133.
Backbone
  Vector backbone: pCS2+
  Backbone size w/o insert (bp): 4100
  Total vector size (bp): 5046
  Vector type: Xenopus Expression
Growth in bacteria
  Bacterial resistance: Ampicillin, 100 μg/mL
  Growth temperature: 37°C
  Growth strain: DH5alpha
  Copy number: Unknown
Gene/Insert
  Gene/Insert name: wbp2nlY282F
  Species: X. laevis (frog)
  Mutation: changed Tyrosine at aa282 to Phenylalanine
  Promoter: SP6
  Tag / fusion protein: none
  Cloning method: Restriction Enzyme; 5′ cloning site Cla1 (not destroyed); 3′ cloning site Xho1 (not destroyed)
  Sequencing primers: 5′ SP6; 3′ M13
Terms and licenses: Academic/Nonprofit Terms; Industry Terms: Not Available to Industry
Depositor comments: we cloned this plasmid Please note: Plasmid contains a 199bp deletion in the CMV IE94 promoter compared to the PCS2+ backbone sequence. It is not known how this deletion affects plasmid function.
How to cite: pCS2+-wbp2nlY282F was a gift from Sally Moody (Addgene plasmid # 172468 ; http://n2t.net/addgene:172468 ; RRID:Addgene_172468)
