>Addgene plasmid #172468 | pCS2+-wbp2nlY282F | depositor partial sequence | sequence record 338571 | M13 Reverse
NNNNNANNNNNNNNNNANNNTCACTAAAGGGAACAAAAGCTGGGTACCGGGCCCAATGCATTGGCGCCGC
GGCCGCGAATTAAAAAACCTCCCACACCTCCCCCTGAACCTGAAACATAAAATGAATGCAATTGTTGTTG
TTAACTTGTTTATTGCAGCTTATAATGGTTACAAATAAAGCAATAGCATCACAAATTTCACAAATAAAGC
ATTTTTTTCACTGCATTCTAGTTGTGGTTTGTCCAAACTCATCAATGTATCTTATCATGTCTGGATCTAC
GTAATACGACTCACTATAGTTCTAGAGGCTCGAGTTAATTGTTCTTTTTATCATCATTTGGAGCGAATGG
AGGAGGACGATCCATAGGCATATAGACATTGTGAGGGTCAGCTGGGTTATAATACGCACTGGATGCAGCT
TCTGCAGCTTTGCTACCTCCAGGCATACCAGCATTCATGCATCCAGTGGGAGCAGAAGGTGCTGGGGTTC
CATTGTAGGGGGTCCCATTGTAGGGGGGTCCAGGATAAGGTGGTGGAGGAGCCATGTAAATGGGATTCAT
TTCAGGAGGGGGTGGATACATGCCAGGTCCTGCTGGTGGAGCATACGGGTATCCCATAGGATTTGGAGGT
GGTCCATATCCATTCATAGCAGGGGGTCCATATGGATAAGGGCCTGATGGTTGGGGTGGGGGTGTATATA
TTCCTGGAGCTGGAGGGTACCCGCCATGTGCATAGCCTCCTGGAGCAGGTGTGTATCCATATGCAGCATG
AGGAACAGGAGGGGTTCTGGAAGCACAAGTTGCCATTTTGAACATGATTTGTCCAAATTCAATAGCACCT
CCACTATTAAATGTAATTTTAAAAGAGGCTTGACCCTCCCAGCCACCTCCAGGTTCAGCACTGATGGTTC
CCTTGATGTAGTTGGCAGAGAACACTGGCTGTTCTATGGA
