>Addgene plasmid #172468 | pCS2+-wbp2nlY282F | depositor partial sequence | sequence record 338572 | SP6 Forward
NNNNNNNNNNNNNNTNNNGNGGATCCCNTCGATTANGCAACTCCATTCCAGCAATTACTGAGTAGTGCGC
AGGGAGAAGTTGAAGGCTTTAGTGCGAGATGTCACTCAATAAGGACCACTCTCAGGGGGCCGGGATCATT
GTCAGCAACGGGGAGAGTATTCTCAGACAGTGTAAAGATGTGGAACTGTCCTTCAGCGATATGTCTCACA
AATCAGAAGCATTCAGAGGCACAAAGAAAGGATCGCTATTTCTCACCGCTTACAGGGTGATCTTCCTAAA
CAAGGGGAAGGATCCCATGATGTCCTTTAATATGCCATTCTACATGATGAAAGGATGCTCCATAGAACAG
CCAGTGTTCTCTGCCAACTACATCAAGGGAACCATCAGTGCTGAACCTGGAGGTGGCTGGGAGGGTCAAG
CCTCTTTTAAAATTACATTTAATAGTGGAGGTGCTATTGAATTTGGACAAATCATGTTCAAAATGGCAAC
TTGTGCTTCCAGAACCCCTCCTGTTCCTCATGCTGCATATGGATACACACCTGCTCCAGGAGGCTATGCA
CATGGCGGGTACCCTCCAGCTCCAGGAATATATACACCCCCACCCCAACCATCAGGCCCTTATCCATATG
GACCCCCTGCTATGAATGGATATGGACCACCTCCAAATCCTATGGGATACCCGTATGCTCCACCAGCAGG
ACCTGGCATGTATCCACCCCCTCCTGAAATGAATCCCATTTACATGGCTCCTCCACCACCTTATCCTGGA
CCCCCCTACAATGGGACCCCCTACAATGGAACCCCAGCACCTTCTGCTCCCACTGGATGCATGAATGCTG
GTATGCCTGGAGGTAGCAAAGCTGCAGAAGCTGCATCCAGTGCGTATTATAACCCAGCTGACCCTCACAA
TGTCTATATGCCTATGGATCGTCCTCCTCCATTCGCTCCAAATGATG
